Addgene plasmid #142922: TFORF2182
Purpose: Lentiviral vector for overexpressing transcription factor ORFs with unique 24-bp barcodes. Barcodes facilitate identification of transcription factors in pooled screens.
Depositing lab: Feng Zhang. Depositing organization: Broad Institute. Publication: A transcription factor atlas of directed differentiation. Joung J, Ma S, Tay T, Geiger-Schuller KR, Kirchgatterer PC, Verdine VK, Guo B, Arias-Garcia MA, Allen WE, Singh A, Kuksenko O, Abudayyeh OO, Gootenberg JS, Fu Z, Macrae RK, Buenrostro JD, Regev A, Zhang F. Cell. 2023 Jan 5;186(1):209-229.e26. doi: 10.1016/j.cell.2022.11.026. PubMed 36608654.
Backbone
  Vector backbone: pLX_TRC317
  Backbone manufacturer: Broad Institute Genetic Perturbation Platform
  Backbone size w/o insert (bp): 8264
  Vector type: Mammalian Expression, Lentiviral
  Selectable markers: Puromycin
Growth in bacteria
  Bacterial resistance: Ampicillin, 100 μg/mL
  Growth temperature: 37°C
  Growth strain: NEB Stable
  Copy number: High Copy
Gene/Insert
  Gene/Insert name: ZNF415
  Species: H. sapiens (human)
  Insert size (bp): 1079
  Entrez Gene: ZNF415 (a.k.a. Pact, ZfLp)
  Promoter: EF1a
  Cloning method: Unknown
  Sequencing primers: 5′ GGGTGGAGACTGAAGTTAGGCCAG; 3′ CACATAGCGTAAAAGGAGCAACATAG
Terms and licenses: Academic/Nonprofit Terms; Industry Terms: Not Available to Industry
Depositor comments: XM_006723281,XM_017026972,XM_006723282,ENST00000601493 . The transcription factor ORF portion of this plasmid was synthesized by Genewiz. Please test multiple small colonies in case of plasmid recombination. To make this collection available in a timely manner, a portion of this collection was not fully sequenced by Addgene. If an Addgene verified full plasmid sequence is not available, please contact us prior to placing an order to request the full sequence.
How to cite: TFORF2182 was a gift from Feng Zhang (Addgene plasmid # 142922 ; http://n2t.net/addgene:142922 ; RRID:Addgene_142922)
