[The description below was written by a language model from this plasmid's Addgene catalogue record and pLannotate feature annotations shown in this document.]
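Description:
TFORF2182 is a lentiviral mammalian expression plasmid built on the pLX_TRC317 backbone from the Broad Institute Genetic Perturbation Platform. It carries the human zinc-finger transcription factor ZNF415 as a synthesized open reading frame of about 1.1 kb. It belongs to a large collection of transcription factor ORF vectors in which each construct also holds a unique 24-bp barcode, so that individual factors can be identified by sequencing in pooled overexpression screens such as those for directed differentiation. The sequenced record is 9,343 nt, which matches the stated backbone plus insert. In bacteria the plasmid is maintained by a high-copy ColE1/pUC origin and ampicillin resistance (bla). An f1 origin and remnants of a lac/lacZα cloning region flanked by T3 and T7 promoters are also present. The depositor notes a risk of recombination, which is common for LTR-containing plasmids.

The viral cassette has a third-generation, self-inactivating layout. An RSV promoter drives a truncated HIV-1 5' LTR, followed by the Ψ packaging signal with a partial gag sequence, the RRE for Rev-dependent nuclear export, and a cPPT/CTS. The cassette ends in a ΔU3 3' LTR with a downstream SV40 polyadenylation signal. Within the provirus, an SV40 early promoter drives puromycin N-acetyltransferase for selection of transduced cells, and the EF-1α promoter drives the ORF. The feature table does not annotate ZNF415 or the barcode. The unannotated gap between the EF-1α promoter and the WPRE is the likely position of the ORF, and the WPRE would then enhance transcript expression. The exact barcode location is not stated in the record.
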