Features (pLannotate 1.2.2; 30 found; start..end, strand, type, name):
      5..231     +  promoter       RSV promoter: Rous sarcoma virus enhancer/promoter
    232..412     +  LTR            5' LTR (truncated): truncated 5' long terminal repeat (LTR) from HIV-1
    459..584     +  misc_feature   HIV-1 Ψ: packaging signal of human immunodeficiency virus type 1
    568..931     +  CDS            HIV-1 gag (fragment): gag protein from human immunodeficiency virus 1; gag
   1077..1310    +  misc_feature   RRE: The Rev response element (RRE) of HIV-1 allows for Rev-dependent mRNA export from the nucleus to the cytoplasm.
   1687..1713    +  CDS            Rev (fragment): human immunodeficiency virus 1 (HIV-1) Rev protein; rev; enhances nuclear export of unspliced and incompletely spliced viral mRNAs
   1720..1743    +  promoter       SV40 promoter (fragment): SV40 early promoter
   1744..1815    +  promoter       SV40 promoter (fragment): SV40 enhancer and early promoter
   1839..1974    +  rep_origin     SV40 ori: SV40 origin of replication
   2020..2616    +  CDS            PuroR (fragment): puromycin N-acetyltransferase; pac from Streptomyces; confers resistance to puromycin
   2665..2782    +  misc_feature   cPPT/CTS: central polypurine tract and central termination sequence of HIV-1
   2847..2913    +  CDS            small t antigen (fragment): SV40 (simian virus 40) small t antigen
   2920..4098    +  promoter       EF-1α promoter: strong constitutive promoter for human elongation factor EF-1α
   5105..5158    +  promoter       U6 promoter (fragment): RNA polymerase III promoter for human U6 snRNA
   5200..5788    +  misc_feature   WPRE: woodchuck hepatitis virus posttranscriptional regulatory element
   5839..5858    +  misc_feature   cPPT/CTS (fragment): central polypurine tract and central termination sequence of HIV-1
   5860..6093    +  LTR            3' LTR (ΔU3): self-inactivating 3' long terminal repeat (LTR) from HIV-1
   6171..6292    +  polyA_signal   SV40 poly(A) signal: SV40 polyadenylation signal
   6332..6467    +  rep_origin     SV40 ori: SV40 origin of replication
   6488..6506    -  promoter       T7 promoter: promoter for bacteriophage T7 RNA polymerase
   6514..6669    +  CDS            lacZα (fragment): LacZα fragment of β-galactosidase; lacZ fragment
   6674..7102    +  rep_origin     f1 ori (sequence partly withheld): f1 bacteriophage origin of replication; arrow indicates direction of (+) strand synthesis
   7155..7259    +  promoter       AmpR promoter: bla
   7260..8120    +  CDS            AmpR: β-lactamase; bla; confers resistance to ampicillin, carbenicillin, and related antibiotics
   8291..8879    +  rep_origin     ori: high-copy-number ColE1/pMB1/pBR322/pUC origin of replication
   9062..9154    +  CDS            lacI (fragment): lac repressor; lacI; The lac repressor binds to the lac operator to inhibit transcription in E. coli. This inhibition can be relieved by adding lactose or isopropyl-β-D-thiogalactopyranoside (IPTG).
   9167..9188    +  protein_bind   CAP binding site: CAP binding activates transcription in the presence of cAMP. E. coli catabolite activator protein
   9203..9233    +  promoter       lac promoter: promoter for the E. coli lac operon
   9241..9257    +  protein_bind   lac operator: The lac repressor binds to the lac operator to inhibit transcription in E. coli. This inhibition can be relieved by adding lactose or isopropyl-β-D-thiogalactopyranoside (IPTG). lac repressor encoded by lacI
   9302..9320    +  promoter       T3 promoter: promoter for bacteriophage T3 RNA polymerase
>Addgene plasmid #142922 | TFORF2182 | addgene full sequence | sequence record 397279 | Addgene NGS Result
TTAATGTAGTCTTATGCAATACTCTTGTAGTCTTGCAACATGGTAACGATGAGTTAGCAACATGCCTTAC
AAGGAGAGAAAAAGCACCGTGCATGCCGATTGGTGGAAGTAAGGTGGTACGATCGTGCCTTATTAGGAAG
GCAACAGACGGGTCTGACATGGATTGGACGAACCACTGAATTGCCGCATTGCAGAGATATTGTATTTAAG
TGCCTAGCTCGATACATAAACGGGTCTCTCTGGTTAGACCAGATCTGAGCCTGGGAGCTCTCTGGCTAAC
TAGGGAACCCACTGCTTAAGCCTCAATAAAGCTTGCCTTGAGTGCTTCAAGTAGTGTGTGCCCGTCTGTT
GTGTGACTCTGGTAACTAGAGATCCCTCAGACCCTTTTAGTCAGTGTGGAAAATCTCTAGCAGTGGCGCC
CGAACAGGGACTTGAAAGCGAAAGGGAAACCAGAGGAGCTCTCTCGACGCAGGACTCGGCTTGCTGAAGC
GCGCACGGCAAGAGGCGAGGGGCGGCGACTGGTGAGTACGCCAAAAATTTTGACTAGCGGAGGCTAGAAG
GAGAGAGATGGGTGCGAGAGCGTCAGTATTAAGCGGGGGAGAATTAGATCGCGATGGGAAAAAATTCGGT
TAAGGCCAGGGGGAAAGAAAAAATATAAATTAAAACATATAGTATGGGCAAGCAGGGAGCTAGAACGATT
CGCAGTTAATCCTGGCCTGTTAGAAACATCAGAAGGCTGTAGACAAATACTGGGACAGCTACAACCATCC
CTTCAGACAGGATCAGAAGAACTTAGATCATTATATAATACAGTAGCAACCCTCTATTGTGTGCATCAAA
GGATAGAGATAAAAGACACCAAGGAAGCTTTAGACAAGATAGAGGAAGAGCAAAACAAAAGTAAGACCAC
CGCACAGCAAGCGGCCGCTGATCTTCAGACCTGGAGGAGGAGATATGAGGGACAATTGGAGAAGTGAATT
ATATAAATATAAAGTAGTAAAAATTGAACCATTAGGAGTAGCACCCACCAAGGCAAAGAGAAGAGTGGTG
CAGAGAGAAAAAAGAGCAGTGGGAATAGGAGCTTTGTTCCTTGGGTTCTTGGGAGCAGCAGGAAGCACTA
TGGGCGCAGCGTCAATGACGCTGACGGTACAGGCCAGACAATTATTGTCTGGTATAGTGCAGCAGCAGAA
CAATTTGCTGAGGGCTATTGAGGCGCAACAGCATCTGTTGCAACTCACAGTCTGGGGCATCAAGCAGCTC
CAGGCAAGAATCCTGGCTGTGGAAAGATACCTAAAGGATCAACAGCTCCTGGGGATTTGGGGTTGCTCTG
GAAAACTCATTTGCACCACTGCTGTGCCTTGGAATGCTAGTTGGAGTAATAAATCTCTGGAACAGATTTG
GAATCACACGACCTGGATGGAGTGGGACAGAGAAATTAACAATTACACAAGCTTAATACACTCCTTAATT
GAAGAATCGCAAAACCAGCAAGAAAAGAATGAACAAGAATTATTGGAATTAGATAAATGGGCAAGTTTGT
GGAATTGGTTTAACATAACAAATTGGCTGTGGTATATAAAATTATTCATAATGATAGTAGGAGGCTTGGT
AGGTTTAAGAATAGTTTTTGCTGTACTTTCTATAGTGAATAGAGTTAGGCAGGGATATTCACCATTATCG
TTTCAGACCCACCTCCCAACCCCGAGGGGACCCATGCATTGCATCTCAATTAGTCAGCAACCAGGTGTGG
AAAGTCCCCAGGCTCCCCAGCAGGCAGAAGTATGCAAAGCATGCGTCTCAATTAGTCAGCAACCATAGTC
CCGCCCCTAACTCCGCCCATCCCGCCCCTAACTCCGCCCAGTTCCGCCCATTCTCCGCCCCATGGCTGAC
TAATTTTTTTTATTTATGCAGAGGCCGAGGCCGCCTCGGCCTCTGAGCTATTCCAGAAGTAGTGAGGAGG
CTTTTTTGGAGGCCTAGGCTTTTGCAAAAAGCTTTCTAGAGGTACCACCGGAGCTTACCATGACCGAGTA
CAAGCCCACGGTGCGCCTCGCCACCCGCGACGACGTCCCCAGGGCCGTACGCACCCTCGCCGCCGCGTTC
GCCGACTACCCCGCCACGCGCCACACCGTCGATCCGGACCGCCACATCGAGCGGGTCACCGAGCTGCAAG
AACTCTTCCTCACGCGCGTCGGGCTCGACATCGGCAAGGTGTGGGTCGCGGACGACGGCGCCGCCGTGGC
GGTCTGGACCACGCCGGAGAGCGTCGAAGCGGGGGCGGTGTTCGCCGAGATCGGCCCGCGCATGGCCGAG
TTGAGCGGTTCCCGGCTGGCCGCGCAGCAACAGATGGAAGGCCTCCTGGCGCCGCACCGGCCCAAGGAGC
CCGCGTGGTTCCTGGCCACCGTCGGCGTCTCGCCCGACCACCAGGGCAAGGGTCTGGGCAGCGCCGTCGT
GCTCCCCGGAGTGGAGGCGGCCGAGCGCGCCGGGGTGCCCGCCTTCCTGGAGACCTCCGCGCCCCGCAAC
CTCCCCTTCTACGAGCGGCTCGGCTTCACCGTCACCGCCGACGTCGAGGTGCCCGAAGGACCGCGCACCT
GGTGCATGACCCGCAAGCCCGGTGCCAGTTAACGAATTCTAGATCTTGAGACAAATGGCAGTATTCATCC
ACAATTTTAAAAGAAAAGGGGGGATTGGGGGGTACAGTGCAGGGGAAAGAATAGTAGACATAATAGCAAC
AGACATACAAACTAAAGAATTACAAAAACAAATTACAAAAATTCAAAATTTTCGGGTTTATTACAGGGAC
AGCAGAGATCCACTTTGGCGCCGGCTCGAGGCCTGCAGGTGCAAAGATGGATAAAGTTTTAAACAGAGAG
GAATCTTTGCAGCTAATGGACCTTCTAGGTCTTGAAAGGAGTGGGAATTGGCTCCGGTGCCCGTCAGTGG
GCAGAGCGCACATCGCCCACAGTCCCCGAGAAGTTGGGGGGAGGGGTCGGCAATTGAACCGGTGCCTAGA
GAAGGTGGCGCGGGGTAAACTGGGAAAGTGATGTCGTGTACTGGCTCCGCCTTTTTCCCGAGGGTGGGGG
AGAACCGTATATAAGTGCAGTAGTCGCCGTGAACGTTCTTTTTCGCAACGGGTTTGCCGCCAGAACACAG
GTAAGTGCCGTGTGTGGTTCCCGCGGGCCTGGCCTCTTTACGGGTTATGGCCCTTGCGTGCCTTGAATTA
CTTCCACCTGGCTGCAGTACGTGATTCTTGATCCCGAGCTTCGGGTTGGAAGTGGGTGGGAGAGTTCGAG
GCCTTGCGCTTAAGGAGCCCCTTCGCCTCGTGCTTGAGTTGAGGCCTGGCCTGGGCGCTGGGGCCGCCGC
GTGCGAATCTGGTGGCACCTTCGCGCCTGTCTCGCTGCTTTCGATAAGTCTCTAGCCATTTAAAATTTTT
GATGACCTGCTGCGACGCTTTTTTTCTGGCAAGATAGTCTTGTAAATGCGGGCCAAGATCTGCACACTGG
TATTTCGGTTTTTGGGGCCGCGGGCGGCGACGGGGCCCGTGCGTCCCAGCGCACATGTTCGGCGAGGCGG
GGCCTGCGAGCGCGGCCACCGAGAATCGGACGGGGGTAGTCTCAAGCTGGCCGGCCTGCTCTGGTGCCTG
GCCTCGCGCCGCCGTGTATCGCCCCGCCCTGGGCGGCAAGGCTGGCCCGGTCGGCACCAGTTGCGTGAGC
GGAAAGATGGCCGCTTCCCGGCCCTGCTGCAGGGAGCTCAAAATGGAGGACGCGGCGCTCGGGAGAGCGG
GCGGGTGAGTCACCCACACAAAGGAAAAGGGCCTTTCCGTCCTCAGCCGTCGCTTCATGTGACTCCACGG
AGTACCGGGCGCCGTCCAGGCACCTCGATTAGTTCTCGAGCTTTTGGAGTACGTCGTCTTTAGGTTGGGG
GGAGGGGTTTTATGCGATGGAGTTTCCCCACACTGAGTGGGTGGAGACTGAAGTTAGGCCAGCTTGGCAC
TTGATGTAATTCTCCTTGGAATTTGCCCTTTTTGAGTTTGGATCTTGGTTCATTCTCAAGCCTCAGACAG
TGGTTCAAAGTTTTTTTCTTCCATTTCAGGTGTCGTGAGGCTAGCACCGCCACCATGACTGTACGTCAGG
TAAGTCATTCTGGAGAGAAAGGATATAAATGTGATCTGTGTGGCAAGGTCTTTAGTCAAAAATCAAACCT
TGCGCGTCATTGGAGAGTTCATACTGGAGAGAAACCATACAAATGTAATGAATGTGACAGAAGTTTCAGT
CGCAACTCATGCCTTGCACTACATCGGAGAGTTCACACTGGAGAGAAACCTTACAAATGTTATGAGTGTG
ACAAGGTCTTCAGTCGAAATTCATGCCTTGCACTACATCAGAAAACTCATATTGGAGAGAAACCTTACAC
ATGTAAAGAGTGTGGCAAAGCCTTTAGTGTGAGGTCAACACTTACCAACCATCAGGTAATTCATAGTGGC
AAGAAACCTTACAAATGCAATGAATGTGGCAAGGTGTTCAGTCAGACTTCAAGCCTTGCAACTCATCAGA
GAATTCACACTGGGGAGAAACCATACAAGTGTAATGAATGTGGTAAAGTCTTCAGTCAGACTTCAAGCCT
TGCAAGGCATTGGAGAATTCATACTGGAGAGAAACCTTACAAATGCAATGAATGTGGTAAGGTTTTCAGT
TACAATTCACACCTTGCGAGTCATCGGAGAGTTCATACTGGAGAGAAACCTTACAAGTGTAATGAGTGTG
GGAAAGCCTTTAGTGTGCATTCGAACTTAACTACCCATCAGGTCATCCATACTGGAGAGAAGCCTTACAA
ATGTAATCAATGTGGCAAAGGCTTCAGTGTGCATTCAAGCCTAACTACCCATCAGGTCATCCATACTGGA
GAAAAACCTTACAAATGTAATGAGTGTGGCAAATCCTTTAGTGTGCGCCCAAACCTCACTAGACATCAGA
TAATCCATACTGGAAAGAAACCTTACAAATGTAGTGATTGTGGGAAGTCCTTTAGTGTGCGCCCAAACCT
CTTCAGACATCAAATTATCCATACTAAGGAGAAACCTTATAAAAGAAATTAGTAATGAACTAGTCCGTAA
CTTGAAAGTATTTCGATTTCTTGGCTTTATATATCTTGTGGAAAGGACGACTTATCCATATCAATAGTCC
AGTCACGCGTTAAGTCGACAATCAACCTCTGGATTACAAAATTTGTGAAAGATTGACTGGTATTCTTAAC
TATGTTGCTCCTTTTACGCTATGTGGATACGCTGCTTTAATGCCTTTGTATCATGCTATTGCTTCCCGTA
TGGCTTTCATTTTCTCCTCCTTGTATAAATCCTGGTTGCTGTCTCTTTATGAGGAGTTGTGGCCCGTTGT
CAGGCAACGTGGCGTGGTGTGCACTGTGTTTGCTGACGCAACCCCCACTGGTTGGGGCATTGCCACCACC
TGTCAGCTCCTTTCCGGGACTTTCGCTTTCCCCCTCCCTATTGCCACGGCGGAACTCATCGCCGCCTGCC
TTGCCCGCTGCTGGACAGGGGCTCGGCTGTTGGGCACTGACAATTCCGTGGTGTTGTCGGGGAAATCATC
GTCCTTTCCTTGGCTGCTCGCCTGTGTTGCCACCTGGATTCTGCGCGGGACGTCCTTCTGCTACGTCCCT
TCGGCCCTCAATCCAGCGGACCTTCCTTCCCGCGGCCTGCTGCCGGCTCTGCGGCCTCTTCCGCGTCTTC
GCCTTCGCCCTCAGACGAGTCGGATCTCCCTTTGGGCCGCCTCCCCGCGTCGACTTTAAGACCAATGACT
TACAAGGCAGCTGTAGATCTTAGCCACTTTTTAAAAGAAAAGGGGGGACTGGAAGGGCTAATTCACTCCC
AACGAAGACAAGATCTGCTTTTTGCTTGTACTGGGTCTCTCTGGTTAGACCAGATCTGAGCCTGGGAGCT
CTCTGGCTAACTAGGGAACCCACTGCTTAAGCCTCAATAAAGCTTGCCTTGAGTGCTTCAAGTAGTGTGT
GCCCGTCTGTTGTGTGACTCTGGTAACTAGAGATCCCTCAGACCCTTTTAGTCAGTGTGGAAAATCTCTA
GCAGTACGTATAGTAGTTCATGTCATCTTATTATTCAGTATTTATAACTTGCAAAGAAATGAATATCAGA
GAGTGAGAGGAACTTGTTTATTGCAGCTTATAATGGTTACAAATAAAGCAATAGCATCACAAATTTCACA
AATAAAGCATTTTTTTCACTGCATTCTAGTTGTGGTTTGTCCAAACTCATCAATGTATCTTATCATGTCT
GGCTCTAGCTATCCCGCCCCTAACTCCGCCCATCCCGCCCCTAACTCCGCCCAGTTCCGCCCATTCTCCG
CCCCATGGCTGACTAATTTTTTTTATTTATGCAGAGGCCGAGGCCGCCTCGGCCTCTGAGCTATTCCAGA
AGTAGTGAGGAGGCTTTTTTGGAGGCCTAGGGACGTACCCAATTCGCCCTATAGTGAGTCGTATTACGCG
CGCTCACTGGCCGTCGTTTTACAACGTCGTGACTGGGAAAACCCTGGCGTTACCCAACTTAATCGCCTTG
CAGCACATCCCCCTTTCGCCAGCTGGCGTAATAGCGAAGAGGCCCGCACCGATCGCCCTTCCCAACAGTT
GCGCAGCCTGAATGGCGAATGGG
[124 nt withheld, positions 6674-6797]
C
[91 nt withheld, positions 6799-6889]
A
[49 nt withheld, positions 6891-6939]
CCTTTGACGTTGGAGTCCACGTTCTTT
[37 nt withheld, positions 6967-7003]
ACCCTATCTCGGTCTATTCTTTTGATTTATAAGGGATTTTGCCGATTTCGGCCTATTGGTTAAAAAATGA
GCTGATTTAACAAAAATTTAACGCGAATTTTAACAAAATATTAACGCTTACAATTTAGGTGGCACTTTTC
GGGGAAATGTGCGCGGAACCCCTATTTGTTTATTTTTCTAAATACATTCAAATATGTATCCGCTCATGAG
ACAATAACCCTGATAAATGCTTCAATAATATTGAAAAAGGAAGAGTATGAGTATTCAACATTTCCGTGTC
GCCCTTATTCCCTTTTTTGCGGCATTTTGCCTTCCTGTTTTTGCTCACCCAGAAACGCTGGTGAAAGTAA
AAGATGCTGAAGATCAGTTGGGTGCACGAGTGGGTTACATCGAACTGGATCTCAACAGCGGTAAGATCCT
TGAGAGTTTTCGCCCCGAAGAACGTTTTCCAATGATGAGCACTTTTAAAGTTCTGCTATGTGGCGCGGTA
TTATCCCGTATTGACGCCGGGCAAGAGCAACTCGGTCGCCGCATACACTATTCTCAGAATGACTTGGTTG
AGTACTCACCAGTCACAGAAAAGCATCTTACGGATGGCATGACAGTAAGAGAATTATGCAGTGCTGCCAT
AACCATGAGTGATAACACTGCGGCCAACTTACTTCTGACAACGATCGGAGGACCGAAGGAGCTAACCGCT
TTTTTGCACAACATGGGGGATCATGTAACTCGCCTTGATCGTTGGGAACCGGAGCTGAATGAAGCCATAC
CAAACGACGAGCGTGACACCACGATGCCTGTAGCAATGGCAACAACGTTGCGCAAACTATTAACTGGCGA
ACTACTTACTCTAGCTTCCCGGCAACAATTAATAGACTGGATGGAGGCGGATAAAGTTGCAGGACCACTT
CTGCGCTCGGCCCTTCCGGCTGGCTGGTTTATTGCTGATAAATCTGGAGCCGGTGAGCGTGGGTCTCGCG
GTATCATTGCAGCACTGGGGCCAGATGGTAAGCCCTCCCGTATCGTAGTTATCTACACGACGGGGAGTCA
GGCAACTATGGATGAACGAAATAGACAGATCGCTGAGATAGGTGCCTCACTGATTAAGCATTGGTAACTG
TCAGACCAAGTTTACTCATATATACTTTAGATTGATTTAAAACTTCATTTTTAATTTAAAAGGATCTAGG
TGAAGATCCTTTTTGATAATCTCATGACCAAAATCCCTTAACGTGAGTTTTCGTTCCACTGAGCGTCAGA
CCCCGTAGAAAAGATCAAAGGATCTTCTTGAGATCCTTTTTTTCTGCGCGTAATCTGCTGCTTGCAAACA
AAAAAACCACCGCTACCAGCGGTGGTTTGTTTGCCGGATCAAGAGCTACCAACTCTTTTTCCGAAGGTAA
CTGGCTTCAGCAGAGCGCAGATACCAAATACTGTTCTTCTAGTGTAGCCGTAGTTAGGCCACCACTTCAA
GAACTCTGTAGCACCGCCTACATACCTCGCTCTGCTAATCCTGTTACCAGTGGCTGCTGCCAGTGGCGAT
AAGTCGTGTCTTACCGGGTTGGACTCAAGACGATAGTTACCGGATAAGGCGCAGCGGTCGGGCTGAACGG
GGGGTTCGTGCACACAGCCCAGCTTGGAGCGAACGACCTACACCGAACTGAGATACCTACAGCGTGAGCT
ATGAGAAAGCGCCACGCTTCCCGAAGGGAGAAAGGCGGACAGGTATCCGGTAAGCGGCAGGGTCGGAACA
GGAGAGCGCACGAGGGAGCTTCCAGGGGGAAACGCCTGGTATCTTTATAGTCCTGTCGGGTTTCGCCACC
TCTGACTTGAGCGTCGATTTTTGTGATGCTCGTCAGGGGGGCGGAGCCTATGGAAAAACGCCAGCAACGC
GGCCTTTTTACGGTTCCTGGCCTTTTGCTGGCCTTTTGCTCACATGTTCTTTCCTGCGTTATCCCCTGAT
TCTGTGGATAACCGTATTACCGCCTTTGAGTGAGCTGATACCGCTCGCCGCAGCCGAACGACCGAGCGCA
GCGAGTCAGTGAGCGAGGAAGCGGAAGAGCGCCCAATACGCAAACCGCCTCTCCCCGCGCGTTGGCCGAT
TCATTAATGCAGCTGGCACGACAGGTTTCCCGACTGGAAAGCGGGCAGTGAGCGCAACGCAATTAATGTG
AGTTAGCTCACTCATTAGGCACCCCAGGCTTTACACTTTATGCTTCCGGCTCGTATGTTGTGTGGAATTG
TGAGCGGATAACAATTTCACACAGGAAACAGCTATGACCATGATTACGCCAAGCGCGCAATTAACCCTCA
CTAAAGGGAACAAAAGCTGGAGCTGCAAGC
