>Addgene plasmid #142922 | TFORF2182 | depositor partial sequence | sequence record 280904 | Insert
ACCGCCACCATGACTGTACGTCAGGTAAGTCATTCTGGAGAGAAAGGATATAAATGTGATCTGTGTGGCA
AGGTCTTTAGTCAAAAATCAAACCTTGCGCGTCATTGGAGAGTTCATACTGGAGAGAAACCATACAAATG
TAATGAATGTGACAGAAGTTTCAGTCGCAACTCATGCCTTGCACTACATCGGAGAGTTCACACTGGAGAG
AAACCTTACAAATGTTATGAGTGTGACAAGGTCTTCAGTCGAAATTCATGCCTTGCACTACATCAGAAAA
CTCATATTGGAGAGAAACCTTACACATGTAAAGAGTGTGGCAAAGCCTTTAGTGTGAGGTCAACACTTAC
CAACCATCAGGTAATTCATAGTGGCAAGAAACCTTACAAATGCAATGAATGTGGCAAGGTGTTCAGTCAG
ACTTCAAGCCTTGCAACTCATCAGAGAATTCACACTGGGGAGAAACCATACAAGTGTAATGAATGTGGTA
AAGTCTTCAGTCAGACTTCAAGCCTTGCAAGGCATTGGAGAATTCATACTGGAGAGAAACCTTACAAATG
CAATGAATGTGGTAAGGTTTTCAGTTACAATTCACACCTTGCGAGTCATCGGAGAGTTCATACTGGAGAG
AAACCTTACAAGTGTAATGAGTGTGGGAAAGCCTTTAGTGTGCATTCGAACTTAACTACCCATCAGGTCA
TCCATACTGGAGAGAAGCCTTACAAATGTAATCAATGTGGCAAAGGCTTCAGTGTGCATTCAAGCCTAAC
TACCCATCAGGTCATCCATACTGGAGAAAAACCTTACAAATGTAATGAGTGTGGCAAATCCTTTAGTGTG
CGCCCAAACCTCACTAGACATCAGATAATCCATACTGGAAAGAAACCTTACAAATGTAGTGATTGTGGGA
AGTCCTTTAGTGTGCGCCCAAACCTCTTCAGACATCAAATTATCCATACTAAGGAGAAACCTTATAAAAG
AAATTAGTAATGAACTAGTCCGTAACTTGAAAGTATTTCGATTTCTTGGCTTTATATATCTTGTGGAAAG
GACGACTTATCCATATCAATAGTCCAGTC
