>Addgene plasmid #142922 | TFORF2182 | depositor partial sequence | sequence record 280905 | Barcode
CTTATCCATATCAATAGTCCAGTC
